Addgene plasmid #154990: pcDNA-GFP-EBA175-Flag(P1424F)
Purpose: Expresses N-terminally GFP-tagged and C-terminally Flag-tagged EBA175 P1424F variant (residues 1284-1462) from pcDNA3.1
Depositing lab: Sinisa Urban. Depositing organization: Johns Hopkins University and School of Medicine. Publication: Designed Parasite-Selective Rhomboid Inhibitors Block Invasion and Clear Blood-Stage Malaria. Gandhi S, Baker RP, Cho S, Stanchev S, Strisovsky K, Urban S. Cell Chem Biol. 2020 Aug 31. pii: S2451-9456(20)30333-0. doi: 10.1016/j.chembiol.2020.08.011. PubMed 32888502.
Backbone
  Vector backbone: pcDNA3.1
  Backbone manufacturer: Invitrogen
  Backbone size w/o insert (bp): 5500
  Total vector size (bp): 6040
  Vector type: Mammalian Expression
Growth in bacteria
  Bacterial resistance: Ampicillin, 100 μg/mL
  Growth temperature: 37°C
  Growth strain: DH5alpha
  Copy number: High Copy
Gene/Insert
  Gene/Insert name: PfEBA175
  Species: Synthetic
  Insert size (bp): 537
  Mutation: P1424F; insert codes for EBA175 residues 1284 to 1462
  Promoter: CMV
  Tag / fusion protein: signal peptide (residues 1 to 32) from TGF alpha (N terminal on insert); GFP (N terminal on insert); Flag (C terminal on insert)
  Cloning method: Restriction Enzyme; 5′ cloning site BamHI (not destroyed); 3′ cloning site NotI (not destroyed)
  Sequencing primers: 5′ T7 forward; 3′ BGH reverse
Terms and licenses: Academic/Nonprofit Terms; Industry Terms: Not Available to Industry
How to cite: pcDNA-GFP-EBA175-Flag(P1424F) was a gift from Sinisa Urban (Addgene plasmid # 154990 ; http://n2t.net/addgene:154990 ; RRID:Addgene_154990)
