[The description below was written by a language model from this plasmid's Addgene catalogue record and pLannotate feature annotations shown in this document.]
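Description:
pcDNA-GFP-EBA175-Flag(P1424F) is a mammalian expression plasmid built on the pcDNA3.1 backbone. It is propagated in E. coli from a high-copy ColE1/pUC-type origin under ampicillin selection (AmpR with its bla promoter). It also carries an f1 origin and an SV40 promoter-driven neomycin phosphotransferase cassette with an SV40 poly(A) signal, which would allow G418 selection of transfected mammalian cells. The catalogue lists a total size of about 6.0 kb, whereas the sequenced record is 6,785 nt. This is probably because the listed 537 bp insert size counts only the EBA175 segment and not the signal peptide and GFP.

The expression cassette is driven by the CMV immediate-early enhancer/promoter and terminated by the bGH polyadenylation signal, with a T7 promoter just upstream of the coding region. The open reading frame begins with the signal peptide of human TGF-alpha (residues 1 to 32), which directs the fusion into the secretory pathway. EGFP follows, then a synthetic fragment of Plasmodium falciparum EBA175 covering residues 1284 to 1462 with the P1424F substitution, cloned between BamHI and NotI. A C-terminal Flag tag is recorded in the catalogue, although the feature table does not annotate it separately.

The dual tagging lets the N- and C-terminal portions of the fusion protein be followed independently. The associated publication concerns parasite-selective rhomboid protease inhibitors, which suggests the construct serves as a reporter substrate variant in cell-based cleavage assays. However, the record does not state the specific effect of the P1424F mutation.
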