Features (pLannotate 1.2.2; 22 found; start..end, strand, type, name):
     28..80      -  misc_feature   bom (fragment): basis of mobility region from pBR322
    235..614     +  enhancer       CMV enhancer: human cytomegalovirus immediate early enhancer
    615..818     +  promoter       CMV promoter: human cytomegalovirus (CMV) immediate early promoter
    814..847     +  LTR            5' LTR (truncated) (fragment): truncated 5' long terminal repeat (LTR) from HIV-1
    863..881     +  promoter       T7 promoter: promoter for bacteriophage T7 RNA polymerase
    920..1009    +  CDS            TGFA (fragment): TGFA_HUMAN - Experimental evidence at protein level: Swiss-Prot protein existence level 1. TGF alpha is a mitogenic polypeptide that is able to bind to the EGF receptor/EGFR and to act synergistically with TGF beta to promote anchorage-independent cell proliferation in soft agar. From Homo sapiens (Human).
   1016..1732    +  CDS            EGFP: EGFP is a basic (constitutively fluorescent) green fluorescent protein published in 1996, derived from Aequorea victoria. It is reported to be a rapidly-maturing weak dimer with moderate acid sensitivity.
   1715..2194    +  CDS            EBA1_PLAFC (fragment): Experimental evidence at protein level: Swiss-Prot protein existence level 1. Binds to host erythrocytes; may act as bridge between erythrocytes and merozoites. From Plasmodium falciparum (isolate Camp / Malaysia).
   2382..2606    +  polyA_signal   bGH poly(A) signal: bovine growth hormone polyadenylation signal
   2610..2631    +  promoter       SV40 promoter (fragment): SV40 enhancer and early promoter
   2652..3080    +  rep_origin     f1 ori (sequence partly withheld): f1 bacteriophage origin of replication; arrow indicates direction of (+) strand synthesis
   3094..3423    +  promoter       SV40 promoter: SV40 enhancer and early promoter
   3490..4281    +  CDS            neo: KKA2_KLEPN - Also known as kan, nptII. Experimental evidence at protein level: Swiss-Prot protein existence level 1. Resistance to kanamycin, neomycin, paromomycin, ribostamycin, butirosin and gentamicin B. From Klebsiella pneumoniae.
   4305..4463    +  CDS            ble (fragment): BLE_KLEPN - Experimental evidence at protein level: Swiss-Prot protein existence level 1. Binding protein with a strong affinity to the bleomycin family of antibiotics. Binds to CL990; an antimitotic-antibiotic compound. From Klebsiella pneumoniae.
   4458..4579    +  polyA_signal   SV40 poly(A) signal: SV40 polyadenylation signal
   4652..4668    -  protein_bind   lac operator: The lac repressor binds to the lac operator to inhibit transcription in E. coli. This inhibition can be relieved by adding lactose or isopropyl-β-D-thiogalactopyranoside (IPTG). lac repressor encoded by lacI
   4676..4706    -  promoter       lac promoter: promoter for the E. coli lac operon
   4721..4742    -  protein_bind   CAP binding site: CAP binding activates transcription in the presence of cAMP. E. coli catabolite activator protein
   4755..4847    -  CDS            lacI (fragment): lac repressor; lacI; The lac repressor binds to the lac operator to inhibit transcription in E. coli. This inhibition can be relieved by adding lactose or isopropyl-β-D-thiogalactopyranoside (IPTG).
   5030..5618    -  rep_origin     ori: high-copy-number ColE1/pMB1/pBR322/pUC origin of replication
   5789..6649    -  CDS            AmpR: β-lactamase; bla; confers resistance to ampicillin, carbenicillin, and related antibiotics
   6650..6754    -  promoter       AmpR promoter: bla
>Addgene plasmid #154990 | pcDNA-GFP-EBA175-Flag(P1424F) | addgene full sequence | sequence record 309795 | Addgene NGS Result
GACGGATCGGGAGATCTCCCGATCCCCTATGGTGCACTCTCAGTACAATCTGCTCTGATGCCGCATAGTT
AAGCCAGTATCTGCTCCCTGCTTGTGTGTTGGAGGTCGCTGAGTAGTGCGCGAGCAAAATTTAAGCTACA
ACAAGGCAAGGCTTGACCGACAATTGCATGAAGAATCTGCTTAGGGTTAGGCGTTTTGCGCTGCTTCGCG
ATGTACGGGCCAGATATACGCGTTGACATTGATTATTGACTAGTTATTAATAGTAATCAATTACGGGGTC
ATTAGTTCATAGCCCATATATGGAGTTCCGCGTTACATAACTTACGGTAAATGGCCCGCCTGGCTGACCG
CCCAACGACCCCCGCCCATTGACGTCAATAATGACGTATGTTCCCATAGTAACGCCAATAGGGACTTTCC
ATTGACGTCAATGGGTGGAGTATTTACGGTAAACTGCCCACTTGGCAGTACATCAAGTGTATCATATGCC
AAGTACGCCCCCTATTGACGTCAATGACGGTAAATGGCCCGCCTGGCATTATGCCCAGTACATGACCTTA
TGGGACTTTCCTACTTGGCAGTACATCTACGTATTAGTCATCGCTATTACCATGGTGATGCGGTTTTGGC
AGTACATCAATGGGCGTGGATAGCGGTTTGACTCACGGGGATTTCCAAGTCTCCACCCCATTGACGTCAA
TGGGAGTTTGTTTTGGCACCAAAATCAACGGGACTTTCCAAAATGTCGTAACAACTCCGCCCCATTGACG
CAAATGGGCGGTAGGCGTGTACGGTGGGAGGTCTATATAAGCAGAGCTCTCTGGCTAACTAGAGAACCCA
CTGCTTACTGGCTTATCGAAATTAATACGACTCACTATAGGGAGACCCAAGCTGGCTAGCGTTTAAACTT
AAGCTTACCATGGTCCCCTCGGCTGGACAGCTCGCCCTGTTCGCTCTGGGTATTGTGTTGGCTGCGTGCC
AGGCCTTGGAGAACAGCACGTCCCCGCTGCGTACGATGGTGAGCAAGGGCGAGGAGCTGTTCACCGGGGT
GGTGCCCATCCTGGTCGAGCTGGACGGCGACGTAAACGGCCACAAGTTCAGCGTGTCCGGCGAGGGCGAG
GGCGATGCCACCTACGGCAAGCTGACCCTGAAGTTCATCTGCACCACCGGCAAGCTGCCCGTGCCCTGGC
CCACCCTCGTGACCACCCTGACCTACGGCGTGCAGTGCTTCAGCCGCTACCCCGACCACATGAAGCAGCA
CGACTTCTTCAAGTCCGCCATGCCCGAAGGCTACGTCCAGGAGCGCACCATCTTCTTCAAGGACGACGGC
AACTACAAGACCCGCGCCGAGGTGAAGTTCGAGGGCGACACCCTGGTGAACCGCATCGAGCTGAAGGGCA
TCGACTTCAAGGAGGACGGCAACATCCTGGGGCACAAGCTGGAGTACAACTACAACAGCCACAACGTCTA
TATCATGGCCGACAAGCAGAAGAACGGCATCAAGGTGAACTTCAAGATCCGCCACAACATCGAGGACGGC
AGCGTGCAGCTCGCCGACCACTACCAGCAGAACACCCCCATCGGCGACGGCCCCGTGCTGCTGCCCGACA
ACCACTACCTGAGCACCCAGTCCGCCCTGAGCAAAGACCCCAACGAGAAGCGCGATCACATGGTCCTGCT
GGAGTTCGTGACCGCCGCCGGGATCACTCTCGGCATGGACGAGCTGTACAAGTCCGGCCGGACTCAGGGA
GCAGAATTCTCAGGATCCCATAGCCATCATGGTAATCGTCAGGATCGTGGTGGTAATAGCGGTAATGTGC
TGAATATGCGCAGCAACAATAACAACTTCAACAATATCCCGAGCCGCTATAATCTGTATGATAAGAAACT
GGATCTGGATCTGTATGAAAATCGCAATGATAGCACCACCAAAGAACTGATTAAAAAACTGGCCGAGATC
AATAAGTGCGAAAATGAAATTAGCGTGAAATATTGCGATCACATGATTCATGAAGAAATTCCGCTGAAAA
CCTGCACCAAAGAAAAGACCCGTAATCTGTGTTGTGCAGTGAGCGATTATTGCATGAGCTATTTTACCTA
TGATAGCGAAGAATATTACAACTGCACCAAACGCGAATTTGATGATCCGAGCTATACCTGCTTTCGTAAA
GAGGCATTTAGCAGCATGTTCTATTATGCCGGTGCCGGTGTTCTGTTCATCATTCTGGTGATTCTGGGTG
CAAGCCAGGCAAAATATCAGCGCCTGGAGAAAATCAACAAGAACAAGATTGAGAAAAACGTGAATGATTA
CAAGGACGATGACGATAAGTAGGCGGCCGCATAATCTAGAGGGCCCGTTTAAACCCGCTGATCAGCCTCG
ACTGTGCCTTCTAGTTGCCAGCCATCTGTTGTTTGCCCCTCCCCCGTGCCTTCCTTGACCCTGGAAGGTG
CCACTCCCACTGTCCTTTCCTAATAAAATGAGGAAATTGCATCGCATTGTCTGAGTAGGTGTCATTCTAT
TCTGGGGGGTGGGGTGGGGCAGGACAGCAAGGGGGAGGATTGGGAAGACAATAGCAGGCATGCTGGGGAT
GCGGTGGGCTCTATGGCTTCTGAGGCGGAAAGAACCAGCTGGGGCTCTAGGGGGTATCCCC
[124 nt withheld, positions 2652-2775]
C
[91 nt withheld, positions 2777-2867]
A
[49 nt withheld, positions 2869-2917]
CCTTTGACGTTGGAGTCCACGTTCTTT
[37 nt withheld, positions 2945-2981]
ACCCTATCTCGGTCTATTCTTTTGATTTATAAGGGATTTTGCCGATTTCGGCCTATTGGTTAAAAAATGA
GCTGATTTAACAAAAATTTAACGCGAATTAATTCTGTGGAATGTGTGTCAGTTAGGGTGTGGAAAGTCCC
CAGGCTCCCCAGCAGGCAGAAGTATGCAAAGCATGCATCTCAATTAGTCAGCAACCAGGTGTGGAAAGTC
CCCAGGCTCCCCAGCAGGCAGAAGTATGCAAAGCATGCATCTCAATTAGTCAGCAACCATAGTCCCGCCC
CTAACTCCGCCCATCCCGCCCCTAACTCCGCCCAGTTCCGCCCATTCTCCGCCCCATGGCTGACTAATTG
TTTTTATTTATGCAGAGGCCGAGGCCGCCTCTGCCTCTGAGCTATTCCAGAAGTAGTGAGGAGGCTTTTT
TGGAGGCCTAGGCTTTTGCAAAAAGCTCCCGGGAGCTTGTATATCCATTTTCGGATCTGATCAAGAGACA
GGATGAGGATCGTTTCGCATGATTGAACAAGATGGATTGCACGCAGGTTCTCCGGCCGCTTGGGTGGAGA
GGCTATTCGGCTATGACTGGGCACAACAGACAATCGGCTGCTCTGATGCCGCCGTGTTCCGGCTGTCAGC
GCAGGGGCGCCCGGTTCTTTTTGTCAAGACCGACCTGTCCGGTGCCCTGAATGAACTGCAGGACGAGGCA
GCGCGGCTATCGTGGCTGGCCACGACGGGCGTTCCTTGCGCAGCTGTGCTCGACGTTGTCACTGAAGCGG
GAAGGGACTGGCTGCTATTGGGCGAAGTGCCGGGGCAGGATCTCCTGTCATCTCACCTTGCTCCTGCCGA
GAAAGTATCCATCATGGCTGATGCAATGCGGCGGCTGCATACGCTTGATCCGGCTACCTGCCCATTCGAC
CACCAAGCGAAACATCGCATCGAGCGAGCACGTACTCGGATGGAAGCCGGTCTTGTCGATCAGGATGATC
TGGACGAAGAGCATCAGGGGCTCGCGCCAGCCGAACTGTTCGCCAGGCTCAAGGCGCGCATGCCCGACGG
CGAGGATCTCGTCGTGACCCATGGCGATGCCTGCTTGCCGAATATCATGGTGGAAAATGGCCGCTTTTCT
GGATTCATCGACTGTGGCCGGCTGGGTGTGGCGGACCGCTATCAGGACATAGCGTTGGCTACCCGTGATA
TTGCTGAAGAGCTTGGCGGCGAATGGGCTGACCGCTTCCTCGTGCTTTACGGTATCGCCGCTCCCGATTC
GCAGCGCATCGCCTTCTATCGCCTTCTTGACGAGTTCTTCTGAGCGGGACTCTGGGGTTCGAAATGACCG
ACCAAGCGACGCCCAACCTGCCATCACGAGATTTCGATTCCACCGCCGCCTTCTATGAAAGGTTGGGCTT
CGGAATCGTTTTCCGGGACGCCGGCTGGATGATCCTCCAGCGCGGGGATCTCATGCTGGAGTTCTTCGCC
CACCCCAACTTGTTTATTGCAGCTTATAATGGTTACAAATAAAGCAATAGCATCACAAATTTCACAAATA
AAGCATTTTTTTCACTGCATTCTAGTTGTGGTTTGTCCAAACTCATCAATGTATCTTATCATGTCTGTAT
ACCGTCGACCTCTAGCTAGAGCTTGGCGTAATCATGGTCATAGCTGTTTCCTGTGTGAAATTGTTATCCG
CTCACAATTCCACACAACATACGAGCCGGAAGCATAAAGTGTAAAGCCTGGGGTGCCTAATGAGTGAGCT
AACTCACATTAATTGCGTTGCGCTCACTGCCCGCTTTCCAGTCGGGAAACCTGTCGTGCCAGCTGCATTA
ATGAATCGGCCAACGCGCGGGGAGAGGCGGTTTGCGTATTGGGCGCTCTTCCGCTTCCTCGCTCACTGAC
TCGCTGCGCTCGGTCGTTCGGCTGCGGCGAGCGGTATCAGCTCACTCAAAGGCGGTAATACGGTTATCCA
CAGAATCAGGGGATAACGCAGGAAAGAACATGTGAGCAAAAGGCCAGCAAAAGGCCAGGAACCGTAAAAA
GGCCGCGTTGCTGGCGTTTTTCCATAGGCTCCGCCCCCCTGACGAGCATCACAAAAATCGACGCTCAAGT
CAGAGGTGGCGAAACCCGACAGGACTATAAAGATACCAGGCGTTTCCCCCTGGAAGCTCCCTCGTGCGCT
CTCCTGTTCCGACCCTGCCGCTTACCGGATACCTGTCCGCCTTTCTCCCTTCGGGAAGCGTGGCGCTTTC
TCATAGCTCACGCTGTAGGTATCTCAGTTCGGTGTAGGTCGTTCGCTCCAAGCTGGGCTGTGTGCACGAA
CCCCCCGTTCAGCCCGACCGCTGCGCCTTATCCGGTAACTATCGTCTTGAGTCCAACCCGGTAAGACACG
ACTTATCGCCACTGGCAGCAGCCACTGGTAACAGGATTAGCAGAGCGAGGTATGTAGGCGGTGCTACAGA
GTTCTTGAAGTGGTGGCCTAACTACGGCTACACTAGAAGAACAGTATTTGGTATCTGCGCTCTGCTGAAG
CCAGTTACCTTCGGAAAAAGAGTTGGTAGCTCTTGATCCGGCAAACAAACCACCGCTGGTAGCGGTGGTT
TTTTTGTTTGCAAGCAGCAGATTACGCGCAGAAAAAAAGGATCTCAAGAAGATCCTTTGATCTTTTCTAC
GGGGTCTGACGCTCAGTGGAACGAAAACTCACGTTAAGGGATTTTGGTCATGAGATTATCAAAAAGGATC
TTCACCTAGATCCTTTTAAATTAAAAATGAAGTTTTAAATCAATCTAAAGTATATATGAGTAAACTTGGT
CTGACAGTTACCAATGCTTAATCAGTGAGGCACCTATCTCAGCGATCTGTCTATTTCGTTCATCCATAGT
TGCCTGACTCCCCGTCGTGTAGATAACTACGATACGGGAGGGCTTACCATCTGGCCCCAGTGCTGCAATG
ATACCGCGAGACCCACGCTCACCGGCTCCAGATTTATCAGCAATAAACCAGCCAGCCGGAAGGGCCGAGC
GCAGAAGTGGTCCTGCAACTTTATCCGCCTCCATCCAGTCTATTAATTGTTGCCGGGAAGCTAGAGTAAG
TAGTTCGCCAGTTAATAGTTTGCGCAACGTTGTTGCCATTGCTACAGGCATCGTGGTGTCACGCTCGTCG
TTTGGTATGGCTTCATTCAGCTCCGGTTCCCAACGATCAAGGCGAGTTACATGATCCCCCATGTTGTGCA
AAAAAGCGGTTAGCTCCTTCGGTCCTCCGATCGTTGTCAGAAGTAAGTTGGCCGCAGTGTTATCACTCAT
GGTTATGGCAGCACTGCATAATTCTCTTACTGTCATGCCATCCGTAAGATGCTTTTCTGTGACTGGTGAG
TACTCAACCAAGTCATTCTGAGAATAGTGTATGCGGCGACCGAGTTGCTCTTGCCCGGCGTCAATACGGG
ATAATACCGCGCCACATAGCAGAACTTTAAAAGTGCTCATCATTGGAAAACGTTCTTCGGGGCGAAAACT
CTCAAGGATCTTACCGCTGTTGAGATCCAGTTCGATGTAACCCACTCGTGCACCCAACTGATCTTCAGCA
TCTTTTACTTTCACCAGCGTTTCTGGGTGAGCAAAAACAGGAAGGCAAAATGCCGCAAAAAAGGGAATAA
GGGCGACACGGAAATGTTGAATACTCATACTCTTCCTTTTTCAATATTATTGAAGCATTTATCAGGGTTA
TTGTCTCATGAGCGGATACATATTTGAATGTATTTAGAAAAATAAACAAATAGGGGTTCCGCGCACATTT
CCCCGAAAAGTGCCACCTGACGTC
